>Addgene plasmid #143058 | TFORF0643 | addgene full sequence | sequence record 399028 | Addgene NGS Result
TTAATGTAGTCTTATGCAATACTCTTGTAGTCTTGCAACATGGTAACGATGAGTTAGCAACATGCCTTAC
AAGGAGAGAAAAAGCACCGTGCATGCCGATTGGTGGAAGTAAGGTGGTACGATCGTGCCTTATTAGGAAG
GCAACAGACGGGTCTGACATGGATTGGACGAACCACTGAATTGCCGCATTGCAGAGATATTGTATTTAAG
TGCCTAGCTCGATACATAAACGGGTCTCTCTGGTTAGACCAGATCTGAGCCTGGGAGCTCTCTGGCTAAC
TAGGGAACCCACTGCTTAAGCCTCAATAAAGCTTGCCTTGAGTGCTTCAAGTAGTGTGTGCCCGTCTGTT
GTGTGACTCTGGTAACTAGAGATCCCTCAGACCCTTTTAGTCAGTGTGGAAAATCTCTAGCAGTGGCGCC
CGAACAGGGACTTGAAAGCGAAAGGGAAACCAGAGGAGCTCTCTCGACGCAGGACTCGGCTTGCTGAAGC
GCGCACGGCAAGAGGCGAGGGGCGGCGACTGGTGAGTACGCCAAAAATTTTGACTAGCGGAGGCTAGAAG
GAGAGAGATGGGTGCGAGAGCGTCAGTATTAAGCGGGGGAGAATTAGATCGCGATGGGAAAAAATTCGGT
TAAGGCCAGGGGGAAAGAAAAAATATAAATTAAAACATATAGTATGGGCAAGCAGGGAGCTAGAACGATT
CGCAGTTAATCCTGGCCTGTTAGAAACATCAGAAGGCTGTAGACAAATACTGGGACAGCTACAACCATCC
CTTCAGACAGGATCAGAAGAACTTAGATCATTATATAATACAGTAGCAACCCTCTATTGTGTGCATCAAA
GGATAGAGATAAAAGACACCAAGGAAGCTTTAGACAAGATAGAGGAAGAGCAAAACAAAAGTAAGACCAC
CGCACAGCAAGCGGCCGCTGATCTTCAGACCTGGAGGAGGAGATATGAGGGACAATTGGAGAAGTGAATT
ATATAAATATAAAGTAGTAAAAATTGAACCATTAGGAGTAGCACCCACCAAGGCAAAGAGAAGAGTGGTG
CAGAGAGAAAAAAGAGCAGTGGGAATAGGAGCTTTGTTCCTTGGGTTCTTGGGAGCAGCAGGAAGCACTA
TGGGCGCAGCGTCAATGACGCTGACGGTACAGGCCAGACAATTATTGTCTGGTATAGTGCAGCAGCAGAA
CAATTTGCTGAGGGCTATTGAGGCGCAACAGCATCTGTTGCAACTCACAGTCTGGGGCATCAAGCAGCTC
CAGGCAAGAATCCTGGCTGTGGAAAGATACCTAAAGGATCAACAGCTCCTGGGGATTTGGGGTTGCTCTG
GAAAACTCATTTGCACCACTGCTGTGCCTTGGAATGCTAGTTGGAGTAATAAATCTCTGGAACAGATTTG
GAATCACACGACCTGGATGGAGTGGGACAGAGAAATTAACAATTACACAAGCTTAATACACTCCTTAATT
GAAGAATCGCAAAACCAGCAAGAAAAGAATGAACAAGAATTATTGGAATTAGATAAATGGGCAAGTTTGT
GGAATTGGTTTAACATAACAAATTGGCTGTGGTATATAAAATTATTCATAATGATAGTAGGAGGCTTGGT
AGGTTTAAGAATAGTTTTTGCTGTACTTTCTATAGTGAATAGAGTTAGGCAGGGATATTCACCATTATCG
TTTCAGACCCACCTCCCAACCCCGAGGGGACCCATGCATTGCATCTCAATTAGTCAGCAACCAGGTGTGG
AAAGTCCCCAGGCTCCCCAGCAGGCAGAAGTATGCAAAGCATGCGTCTCAATTAGTCAGCAACCATAGTC
CCGCCCCTAACTCCGCCCATCCCGCCCCTAACTCCGCCCAGTTCCGCCCATTCTCCGCCCCATGGCTGAC
TAATTTTTTTTATTTATGCAGAGGCCGAGGCCGCCTCGGCCTCTGAGCTATTCCAGAAGTAGTGAGGAGG
CTTTTTTGGAGGCCTAGGCTTTTGCAAAAAGCTTTCTAGAGGTACCACCGGAGCTTACCATGACCGAGTA
CAAGCCCACGGTGCGCCTCGCCACCCGCGACGACGTCCCCAGGGCCGTACGCACCCTCGCCGCCGCGTTC
GCCGACTACCCCGCCACGCGCCACACCGTCGATCCGGACCGCCACATCGAGCGGGTCACCGAGCTGCAAG
AACTCTTCCTCACGCGCGTCGGGCTCGACATCGGCAAGGTGTGGGTCGCGGACGACGGCGCCGCCGTGGC
GGTCTGGACCACGCCGGAGAGCGTCGAAGCGGGGGCGGTGTTCGCCGAGATCGGCCCGCGCATGGCCGAG
TTGAGCGGTTCCCGGCTGGCCGCGCAGCAACAGATGGAAGGCCTCCTGGCGCCGCACCGGCCCAAGGAGC
CCGCGTGGTTCCTGGCCACCGTCGGCGTCTCGCCCGACCACCAGGGCAAGGGTCTGGGCAGCGCCGTCGT
GCTCCCCGGAGTGGAGGCGGCCGAGCGCGCCGGGGTGCCCGCCTTCCTGGAGACCTCCGCGCCCCGCAAC
CTCCCCTTCTACGAGCGGCTCGGCTTCACCGTCACCGCCGACGTCGAGGTGCCCGAAGGACCGCGCACCT
GGTGCATGACCCGCAAGCCCGGTGCCAGTTAACGAATTCTAGATCTTGAGACAAATGGCAGTATTCATCC
ACAATTTTAAAAGAAAAGGGGGGATTGGGGGGTACAGTGCAGGGGAAAGAATAGTAGACATAATAGCAAC
AGACATACAAACTAAAGAATTACAAAAACAAATTACAAAAATTCAAAATTTTCGGGTTTATTACAGGGAC
AGCAGAGATCCACTTTGGCGCCGGCTCGAGGCCTGCAGGTGCAAAGATGGATAAAGTTTTAAACAGAGAG
GAATCTTTGCAGCTAATGGACCTTCTAGGTCTTGAAAGGAGTGGGAATTGGCTCCGGTGCCCGTCAGTGG
GCAGAGCGCACATCGCCCACAGTCCCCGAGAAGTTGGGGGGAGGGGTCGGCAATTGAACCGGTGCCTAGA
GAAGGTGGCGCGGGGTAAACTGGGAAAGTGATGTCGTGTACTGGCTCCGCCTTTTTCCCGAGGGTGGGGG
AGAACCGTATATAAGTGCAGTAGTCGCCGTGAACGTTCTTTTTCGCAACGGGTTTGCCGCCAGAACACAG
GTAAGTGCCGTGTGTGGTTCCCGCGGGCCTGGCCTCTTTACGGGTTATGGCCCTTGCGTGCCTTGAATTA
CTTCCACCTGGCTGCAGTACGTGATTCTTGATCCCGAGCTTCGGGTTGGAAGTGGGTGGGAGAGTTCGAG
GCCTTGCGCTTAAGGAGCCCCTTCGCCTCGTGCTTGAGTTGAGGCCTGGCCTGGGCGCTGGGGCCGCCGC
GTGCGAATCTGGTGGCACCTTCGCGCCTGTCTCGCTGCTTTCGATAAGTCTCTAGCCATTTAAAATTTTT
GATGACCTGCTGCGACGCTTTTTTTCTGGCAAGATAGTCTTGTAAATGCGGGCCAAGATCTGCACACTGG
TATTTCGGTTTTTGGGGCCGCGGGCGGCGACGGGGCCCGTGCGTCCCAGCGCACATGTTCGGCGAGGCGG
GGCCTGCGAGCGCGGCCACCGAGAATCGGACGGGGGTAGTCTCAAGCTGGCCGGCCTGCTCTGGTGCCTG
GCCTCGCGCCGCCGTGTATCGCCCCGCCCTGGGCGGCAAGGCTGGCCCGGTCGGCACCAGTTGCGTGAGC
GGAAAGATGGCCGCTTCCCGGCCCTGCTGCAGGGAGCTCAAAATGGAGGACGCGGCGCTCGGGAGAGCGG
GCGGGTGAGTCACCCACACAAAGGAAAAGGGCCTTTCCGTCCTCAGCCGTCGCTTCATGTGACTCCACGG
AGTACCGGGCGCCGTCCAGGCACCTCGATTAGTTCTCGAGCTTTTGGAGTACGTCGTCTTTAGGTTGGGG
GGAGGGGTTTTATGCGATGGAGTTTCCCCACACTGAGTGGGTGGAGACTGAAGTTAGGCCAGCTTGGCAC
TTGATGTAATTCTCCTTGGAATTTGCCCTTTTTGAGTTTGGATCTTGGTTCATTCTCAAGCCTCAGACAG
TGGTTCAAAGTTTTTTTCTTCCATTTCAGGTGTCGTGAGGCTAGCACCGCCACCATGGCCAGTAGGGAAG
ATGAGCTGAGGAACTGTGTGGTATGTGGGGACCAAGCCACAGGCTACCACTTTAATGCGCTGACTTGTGA
GGGCTGCAAGGGTTTCTTCAGGAGAACAGTCAGCAAAAGCATTGGTCCCACCTGCCCCTTTGCTGGAAGC
TGTGAAGTCAGCAAGACTCAGAGGCGCCACTGCCCAGCCTGCAGGTTGCAGAAGTGCTTAGATGCTGGCA
TGAGGAAAGACATGATACTGTCGGCAGAAGCCCTGGCATTGCGGCGAGCAAAGCAGGCCCAGCGGCGGGC
ACAGCAAACACCTGTGCAACTGAGTAAGGAGCAAGAAGAGCTGATCCGGACACTCCTGGGGGCCCACACC
CGCCACATGGGCACCATGTTTGAACAGTTTGTGCAGTTTAGGCCTCCAGCTCATCTGTTCATCCATCACC
AGCCCTTGCCCACCCTGGCCCCTGTGCTGCCTCTGGTCACACACTTCGCAGACATCAACACTTTCATGGT
ACTGCAAGTCATCAAGTTTACTAAGGACCTGCCCGTCTTCCGTTCCCTGCCCATTGAAGACCAGATCTCC
CTTCTCAAGGGAGCAGCTGTGGAAATCTGTCACATCGTACTCAATACCACTTTCTGTCTCCAAACACAAA
ACTTCCTCTGCGGGCCTCTTCGCTACACAATTGAAGATGGAGCCCGTGTGGGGTTCCAGGTAGAGTTTTT
GGAGTTGCTCTTTCACTTCCATGGAACACTACGAAAACTGCAGCTCCAAGAGCCTGAGTATGTGCTCTTG
GCTGCCATGGCCCTCTTCTCTCCTGCTCCCTATCTTACAGACCGACCTGGAGTTACCCAGAGAGATGAGA
TTGATCAGCTGCAAGAGGAGATGGCACTGACTCTGCAAAGCTACATCAAGGGCCAGCAGCGAAGGCCCCG
GGATCGCTCACCTGGAACACCCTGGATACACTGGAGTGGGAAAATGCTGGGACCAAAGATTGGGCCGGGT
TCAAAGGGAGCCCAGTGGTTGCAATAGTAATGAACTAGTCCGTAACTTGAAAGTATTTCGATTTCTTGGC
TTTATATATCTTGTGGAAAGGACGATCAGCAGATATTAAATAGATACTAACGCGTTAAGTCGACAATCAA
CCTCTGGATTACAAAATTTGTGAAAGATTGACTGGTATTCTTAACTATGTTGCTCCTTTTACGCTATGTG
GATACGCTGCTTTAATGCCTTTGTATCATGCTATTGCTTCCCGTATGGCTTTCATTTTCTCCTCCTTGTA
TAAATCCTGGTTGCTGTCTCTTTATGAGGAGTTGTGGCCCGTTGTCAGGCAACGTGGCGTGGTGTGCACT
GTGTTTGCTGACGCAACCCCCACTGGTTGGGGCATTGCCACCACCTGTCAGCTCCTTTCCGGGACTTTCG
CTTTCCCCCTCCCTATTGCCACGGCGGAACTCATCGCCGCCTGCCTTGCCCGCTGCTGGACAGGGGCTCG
GCTGTTGGGCACTGACAATTCCGTGGTGTTGTCGGGGAAATCATCGTCCTTTCCTTGGCTGCTCGCCTGT
GTTGCCACCTGGATTCTGCGCGGGACGTCCTTCTGCTACGTCCCTTCGGCCCTCAATCCAGCGGACCTTC
CTTCCCGCGGCCTGCTGCCGGCTCTGCGGCCTCTTCCGCGTCTTCGCCTTCGCCCTCAGACGAGTCGGAT
CTCCCTTTGGGCCGCCTCCCCGCGTCGACTTTAAGACCAATGACTTACAAGGCAGCTGTAGATCTTAGCC
ACTTTTTAAAAGAAAAGGGGGGACTGGAAGGGCTAATTCACTCCCAACGAAGACAAGATCTGCTTTTTGC
TTGTACTGGGTCTCTCTGGTTAGACCAGATCTGAGCCTGGGAGCTCTCTGGCTAACTAGGGAACCCACTG
CTTAAGCCTCAATAAAGCTTGCCTTGAGTGCTTCAAGTAGTGTGTGCCCGTCTGTTGTGTGACTCTGGTA
ACTAGAGATCCCTCAGACCCTTTTAGTCAGTGTGGAAAATCTCTAGCAGTACGTATAGTAGTTCATGTCA
TCTTATTATTCAGTATTTATAACTTGCAAAGAAATGAATATCAGAGAGTGAGAGGAACTTGTTTATTGCA
GCTTATAATGGTTACAAATAAAGCAATAGCATCACAAATTTCACAAATAAAGCATTTTTTTCACTGCATT
CTAGTTGTGGTTTGTCCAAACTCATCAATGTATCTTATCATGTCTGGCTCTAGCTATCCCGCCCCTAACT
CCGCCCATCCCGCCCCTAACTCCGCCCAGTTCCGCCCATTCTCCGCCCCATGGCTGACTAATTTTTTTTA
TTTATGCAGAGGCCGAGGCCGCCTCGGCCTCTGAGCTATTCCAGAAGTAGTGAGGAGGCTTTTTTGGAGG
CCTAGGGACGTACCCAATTCGCCCTATAGTGAGTCGTATTACGCGCGCTCACTGGCCGTCGTTTTACAAC
GTCGTGACTGGGAAAACCCTGGCGTTACCCAACTTAATCGCCTTGCAGCACATCCCCCTTTCGCCAGCTG
GCGTAATAGCGAAGAGGCCCGCACCGATCGCCCTTCCCAACAGTTGCGCAGCCTGAATGGCGAATGGG
[124 nt withheld, positions 6719-6842]
C
[91 nt withheld, positions 6844-6934]
A
[49 nt withheld, positions 6936-6984]
CCTTTGACGTTGGAGTCCACGTTCTTT
[37 nt withheld, positions 7012-7048]
ACCCTATCTCGGTCTATTCTTTTGATTTATAAGGGATTTTGCCGATTTCGGCCTATTGGTTAAAAAATGA
GCTGATTTAACAAAAATTTAACGCGAATTTTAACAAAATATTAACGCTTACAATTTAGGTGGCACTTTTC
GGGGAAATGTGCGCGGAACCCCTATTTGTTTATTTTTCTAAATACATTCAAATATGTATCCGCTCATGAG
ACAATAACCCTGATAAATGCTTCAATAATATTGAAAAAGGAAGAGTATGAGTATTCAACATTTCCGTGTC
GCCCTTATTCCCTTTTTTGCGGCATTTTGCCTTCCTGTTTTTGCTCACCCAGAAACGCTGGTGAAAGTAA
AAGATGCTGAAGATCAGTTGGGTGCACGAGTGGGTTACATCGAACTGGATCTCAACAGCGGTAAGATCCT
TGAGAGTTTTCGCCCCGAAGAACGTTTTCCAATGATGAGCACTTTTAAAGTTCTGCTATGTGGCGCGGTA
TTATCCCGTATTGACGCCGGGCAAGAGCAACTCGGTCGCCGCATACACTATTCTCAGAATGACTTGGTTG
AGTACTCACCAGTCACAGAAAAGCATCTTACGGATGGCATGACAGTAAGAGAATTATGCAGTGCTGCCAT
AACCATGAGTGATAACACTGCGGCCAACTTACTTCTGACAACGATCGGAGGACCGAAGGAGCTAACCGCT
TTTTTGCACAACATGGGGGATCATGTAACTCGCCTTGATCGTTGGGAACCGGAGCTGAATGAAGCCATAC
CAAACGACGAGCGTGACACCACGATGCCTGTAGCAATGGCAACAACGTTGCGCAAACTATTAACTGGCGA
ACTACTTACTCTAGCTTCCCGGCAACAATTAATAGACTGGATGGAGGCGGATAAAGTTGCAGGACCACTT
CTGCGCTCGGCCCTTCCGGCTGGCTGGTTTATTGCTGATAAATCTGGAGCCGGTGAGCGTGGGTCTCGCG
GTATCATTGCAGCACTGGGGCCAGATGGTAAGCCCTCCCGTATCGTAGTTATCTACACGACGGGGAGTCA
GGCAACTATGGATGAACGAAATAGACAGATCGCTGAGATAGGTGCCTCACTGATTAAGCATTGGTAACTG
TCAGACCAAGTTTACTCATATATACTTTAGATTGATTTAAAACTTCATTTTTAATTTAAAAGGATCTAGG
TGAAGATCCTTTTTGATAATCTCATGACCAAAATCCCTTAACGTGAGTTTTCGTTCCACTGAGCGTCAGA
CCCCGTAGAAAAGATCAAAGGATCTTCTTGAGATCCTTTTTTTCTGCGCGTAATCTGCTGCTTGCAAACA
AAAAAACCACCGCTACCAGCGGTGGTTTGTTTGCCGGATCAAGAGCTACCAACTCTTTTTCCGAAGGTAA
CTGGCTTCAGCAGAGCGCAGATACCAAATACTGTTCTTCTAGTGTAGCCGTAGTTAGGCCACCACTTCAA
GAACTCTGTAGCACCGCCTACATACCTCGCTCTGCTAATCCTGTTACCAGTGGCTGCTGCCAGTGGCGAT
AAGTCGTGTCTTACCGGGTTGGACTCAAGACGATAGTTACCGGATAAGGCGCAGCGGTCGGGCTGAACGG
GGGGTTCGTGCACACAGCCCAGCTTGGAGCGAACGACCTACACCGAACTGAGATACCTACAGCGTGAGCT
ATGAGAAAGCGCCACGCTTCCCGAAGGGAGAAAGGCGGACAGGTATCCGGTAAGCGGCAGGGTCGGAACA
GGAGAGCGCACGAGGGAGCTTCCAGGGGGAAACGCCTGGTATCTTTATAGTCCTGTCGGGTTTCGCCACC
TCTGACTTGAGCGTCGATTTTTGTGATGCTCGTCAGGGGGGCGGAGCCTATGGAAAAACGCCAGCAACGC
GGCCTTTTTACGGTTCCTGGCCTTTTGCTGGCCTTTTGCTCACATGTTCTTTCCTGCGTTATCCCCTGAT
TCTGTGGATAACCGTATTACCGCCTTTGAGTGAGCTGATACCGCTCGCCGCAGCCGAACGACCGAGCGCA
GCGAGTCAGTGAGCGAGGAAGCGGAAGAGCGCCCAATACGCAAACCGCCTCTCCCCGCGCGTTGGCCGAT
TCATTAATGCAGCTGGCACGACAGGTTTCCCGACTGGAAAGCGGGCAGTGAGCGCAACGCAATTAATGTG
AGTTAGCTCACTCATTAGGCACCCCAGGCTTTACACTTTATGCTTCCGGCTCGTATGTTGTGTGGAATTG
TGAGCGGATAACAATTTCACACAGGAAACAGCTATGACCATGATTACGCCAAGCGCGCAATTAACCCTCA
CTAAAGGGAACAAAAGCTGGAGCTGCAAGC
Features (pLannotate 1.2.2; 31 found; start..end, strand, type, name):
      5..231     +  promoter       RSV promoter: Rous sarcoma virus enhancer/promoter
    232..412     +  LTR            5' LTR (truncated): truncated 5' long terminal repeat (LTR) from HIV-1
    459..584     +  misc_feature   HIV-1 Ψ: packaging signal of human immunodeficiency virus type 1
    568..931     +  CDS            HIV-1 gag (fragment): gag protein from human immunodeficiency virus 1; gag
   1077..1310    +  misc_feature   RRE: The Rev response element (RRE) of HIV-1 allows for Rev-dependent mRNA export from the nucleus to the cytoplasm.
   1687..1713    +  CDS            Rev (fragment): human immunodeficiency virus 1 (HIV-1) Rev protein; rev; enhances nuclear export of unspliced and incompletely spliced viral mRNAs
   1720..1743    +  promoter       SV40 promoter (fragment): SV40 early promoter
   1744..1815    +  promoter       SV40 promoter (fragment): SV40 enhancer and early promoter
   1839..1974    +  rep_origin     SV40 ori: SV40 origin of replication
   2020..2616    +  CDS            PuroR (fragment): puromycin N-acetyltransferase; pac from Streptomyces; confers resistance to puromycin
   2665..2782    +  misc_feature   cPPT/CTS: central polypurine tract and central termination sequence of HIV-1
   2847..2913    +  CDS            small t antigen (fragment): SV40 (simian virus 40) small t antigen
   2920..4098    +  promoter       EF-1α promoter: strong constitutive promoter for human elongation factor EF-1α
   4115..5047    +  CDS            NR1I3 (fragment): NR1I3_HUMAN - Also known as CAR. Experimental evidence at protein level: Swiss-Prot protein existence level 1. Binds and transactivates the retinoic acid response elements that control expression of the retinoic acid receptor beta 2 and alcohol dehydrogenase 3 genes. Transactivates both the phenobarbital responsive element module of the human CYP2B6 gene and the CYP3A4 xenobiotic response element. From Homo sapiens (Human).
   5150..5203    +  promoter       U6 promoter (fragment): RNA polymerase III promoter for human U6 snRNA
   5245..5833    +  misc_feature   WPRE: woodchuck hepatitis virus posttranscriptional regulatory element
   5884..5903    +  misc_feature   cPPT/CTS (fragment): central polypurine tract and central termination sequence of HIV-1
   5905..6138    +  LTR            3' LTR (ΔU3): self-inactivating 3' long terminal repeat (LTR) from HIV-1
   6216..6337    +  polyA_signal   SV40 poly(A) signal: SV40 polyadenylation signal
   6377..6512    +  rep_origin     SV40 ori: SV40 origin of replication
   6533..6551    -  promoter       T7 promoter: promoter for bacteriophage T7 RNA polymerase
   6559..6714    +  CDS            lacZα (fragment): LacZα fragment of β-galactosidase; lacZ fragment
   6719..7147    +  rep_origin     f1 ori (sequence partly withheld): f1 bacteriophage origin of replication; arrow indicates direction of (+) strand synthesis
   7200..7304    +  promoter       AmpR promoter: bla
   7305..8165    +  CDS            AmpR: β-lactamase; bla; confers resistance to ampicillin, carbenicillin, and related antibiotics
   8336..8924    +  rep_origin     ori: high-copy-number ColE1/pMB1/pBR322/pUC origin of replication
   9107..9199    +  CDS            lacI (fragment): lac repressor; lacI; The lac repressor binds to the lac operator to inhibit transcription in E. coli. This inhibition can be relieved by adding lactose or isopropyl-β-D-thiogalactopyranoside (IPTG).
   9212..9233    +  protein_bind   CAP binding site: CAP binding activates transcription in the presence of cAMP. E. coli catabolite activator protein
   9248..9278    +  promoter       lac promoter: promoter for the E. coli lac operon
   9286..9302    +  protein_bind   lac operator: The lac repressor binds to the lac operator to inhibit transcription in E. coli. This inhibition can be relieved by adding lactose or isopropyl-β-D-thiogalactopyranoside (IPTG). lac repressor encoded by lacI
   9347..9365    +  promoter       T3 promoter: promoter for bacteriophage T3 RNA polymerase
