[The description below was written by a language model from this plasmid's Addgene catalogue record and pLannotate feature annotations shown in this document.]
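Description:
TFORF0643 is a lentiviral mammalian expression plasmid built on the pLX_TRC317 backbone. It carries the human nuclear receptor NR1I3 (also known as CAR, the constitutive androstane receptor) as one member of a barcoded transcription factor ORF collection. In bacteria it is maintained through a high-copy ColE1/pUC-type origin with ampicillin selection from the bla gene. An f1 origin and remnants of a lac/lacZα cloning region flanked by T3 and T7 promoters are also present in the backbone. The depositor cautions that the plasmid may recombine, as can happen with LTR-containing vectors.

The viral portion follows a third-generation, self-inactivating layout. An RSV promoter drives a truncated HIV-1 5' LTR, followed by the Ψ packaging signal with a short gag fragment, the Rev response element and a cPPT/CTS. It ends in a WPRE and a ΔU3 3' LTR, with an SV40 polyadenylation signal downstream. Packaging functions would therefore have to be supplied in trans.

Two expression units sit between the LTRs. An SV40 early promoter drives puromycin N-acetyltransferase for selection of transduced cells. The strong constitutive EF-1α promoter drives the synthesized NR1I3 ORF, with the WPRE expected to enhance transcript expression. The record describes a unique 24-bp barcode linked to each ORF, but it is not annotated in the feature table, so its position is not stated. A short U6 promoter fragment lies between the ORF and the WPRE.

The construct is intended for NR1I3 overexpression, particularly in pooled screens where barcode sequencing identifies which transcription factor each cell received, as in directed differentiation studies.
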