Addgene plasmid #143058: TFORF0643
Purpose: Lentiviral vector for overexpressing transcription factor ORFs with unique 24-bp barcodes. Barcodes facilitate identification of transcription factors in pooled screens.
Depositing lab: Feng Zhang. Depositing organization: Broad Institute. Publication: A transcription factor atlas of directed differentiation. Joung J, Ma S, Tay T, Geiger-Schuller KR, Kirchgatterer PC, Verdine VK, Guo B, Arias-Garcia MA, Allen WE, Singh A, Kuksenko O, Abudayyeh OO, Gootenberg JS, Fu Z, Macrae RK, Buenrostro JD, Regev A, Zhang F. Cell. 2023 Jan 5;186(1):209-229.e26. doi: 10.1016/j.cell.2022.11.026. PubMed 36608654.
Backbone
  Vector backbone: pLX_TRC317
  Backbone manufacturer: Broad Institute Genetic Perturbation Platform
  Backbone size w/o insert (bp): 8264
  Vector type: Mammalian Expression, Lentiviral
  Selectable markers: Puromycin
Growth in bacteria
  Bacterial resistance: Ampicillin, 100 μg/mL
  Growth temperature: 37°C
  Growth strain: NEB Stable
  Copy number: High Copy
Gene/Insert
  Gene/Insert name: NR1I3
  Species: H. sapiens (human)
  Insert size (bp): 1124
  Entrez Gene: NR1I3 (a.k.a. CAR, CAR1, MB67)
  Promoter: EF1a
  Cloning method: Unknown
  Sequencing primers: 5′ GGGTGGAGACTGAAGTTAGGCCAG; 3′ CACATAGCGTAAAAGGAGCAACATAG
Terms and licenses: Academic/Nonprofit Terms; Industry Terms: Not Available to Industry
Depositor comments: NM_001077469,ENST00000428574 . The transcription factor ORF portion of this plasmid was synthesized by Genewiz. Please test multiple small colonies in case of plasmid recombination. To make this collection available in a timely manner, a portion of this collection was not fully sequenced by Addgene. If an Addgene verified full plasmid sequence is not available, please contact us prior to placing an order to request the full sequence.
How to cite: TFORF0643 was a gift from Feng Zhang (Addgene plasmid # 143058 ; http://n2t.net/addgene:143058 ; RRID:Addgene_143058)
