>Addgene plasmid #143058 | TFORF0643 | depositor partial sequence | sequence record 281312 | Insert
ACCGCCACCATGGCCAGTAGGGAAGATGAGCTGAGGAACTGTGTGGTATGTGGGGACCAAGCCACAGGCT
ACCACTTTAATGCGCTGACTTGTGAGGGCTGCAAGGGTTTCTTCAGGAGAACAGTCAGCAAAAGCATTGG
TCCCACCTGCCCCTTTGCTGGAAGCTGTGAAGTCAGCAAGACTCAGAGGCGCCACTGCCCAGCCTGCAGG
TTGCAGAAGTGCTTAGATGCTGGCATGAGGAAAGACATGATACTGTCGGCAGAAGCCCTGGCATTGCGGC
GAGCAAAGCAGGCCCAGCGGCGGGCACAGCAAACACCTGTGCAACTGAGTAAGGAGCAAGAAGAGCTGAT
CCGGACACTCCTGGGGGCCCACACCCGCCACATGGGCACCATGTTTGAACAGTTTGTGCAGTTTAGGCCT
CCAGCTCATCTGTTCATCCATCACCAGCCCTTGCCCACCCTGGCCCCTGTGCTGCCTCTGGTCACACACT
TCGCAGACATCAACACTTTCATGGTACTGCAAGTCATCAAGTTTACTAAGGACCTGCCCGTCTTCCGTTC
CCTGCCCATTGAAGACCAGATCTCCCTTCTCAAGGGAGCAGCTGTGGAAATCTGTCACATCGTACTCAAT
ACCACTTTCTGTCTCCAAACACAAAACTTCCTCTGCGGGCCTCTTCGCTACACAATTGAAGATGGAGCCC
GTGTGGGGTTCCAGGTAGAGTTTTTGGAGTTGCTCTTTCACTTCCATGGAACACTACGAAAACTGCAGCT
CCAAGAGCCTGAGTATGTGCTCTTGGCTGCCATGGCCCTCTTCTCTCCTGCTCCCTATCTTACAGACCGA
CCTGGAGTTACCCAGAGAGATGAGATTGATCAGCTGCAAGAGGAGATGGCACTGACTCTGCAAAGCTACA
TCAAGGGCCAGCAGCGAAGGCCCCGGGATCGCTCACCTGGAACACCCTGGATACACTGGAGTGGGAAAAT
GCTGGGACCAAAGATTGGGCCGGGTTCAAAGGGAGCCCAGTGGTTGCAATAGTAATGAACTAGTCCGTAA
CTTGAAAGTATTTCGATTTCTTGGCTTTATATATCTTGTGGAAAGGACGATCAGCAGATATTAAATAGAT
ACTA
