>Addgene plasmid #143058 | TFORF0643 | depositor partial sequence | sequence record 281313 | Barcode
TCAGCAGATATTAAATAGATACTA
